Addgene plasmid #130634: pSL0527 (pDonor)
Purpose: Encodes a mini-transposon derived from V. cholerae CAST system, with CmR cargo gene. Total transposon size = 977 bp.
Depositing lab: Samuel H. Sternberg. Depositing organization: Columbia University. Publication: Transposon-encoded CRISPR-Cas systems direct RNA-guided DNA integration. Klompe SE, Vo PLH, Halpin-Healy TS, Sternberg SH. Nature. 2019 Jul;571(7764):219-225. doi: 10.1038/s41586-019-1323-z. Epub 2019 Jun 12. PubMed 31189177.
Backbone
  Vector backbone: pUC19
  Vector type: Bacterial Expression, CRISPR ; Transposon
Growth in bacteria
  Bacterial resistance: Ampicillin, 100 μg/mL
  Growth temperature: 37°C
  Growth strain: DH5alpha
  Copy number: High Copy
Gene/Insert
  Gene/Insert name: VchCAST donor DNA (Mini-Tn)
  Species: Vibrio cholerae
  Cloning method: Restriction Enzyme; 5′ cloning site Unknown (unknown if destroyed)
Terms and licenses: Academic/Nonprofit Terms; Industry Terms: Not Available to Industry
Depositor comments: Previously referred to as INTEGRATE.
How to cite: pSL0527 (pDonor) was a gift from Samuel H. Sternberg (Addgene plasmid # 130634 ; http://n2t.net/addgene:130634 ; RRID:Addgene_130634)
