[The description below was written by a language model from this plasmid's Addgene catalogue record and pLannotate feature annotations shown in this document.]
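Description:
pSL0527 (pDonor) is a 3,630 nt, pUC19-based bacterial plasmid that serves as the donor DNA component of the Vibrio cholerae CRISPR-associated transposon (VchCAST) system, previously referred to as INTEGRATE. It is propagated in E. coli at high copy from the ColE1/pUC-type origin and is selected with ampicillin through a β-lactamase (AmpR) gene driven by its native bla promoter. Residual pUC19 elements flank the insert: a short lacI fragment, the CAP binding site, lac promoter and lac operator lie upstream, and a lacZα fragment lies downstream, consistent with the insert having been placed within the lacZα/multiple cloning region. Small annotated fragments of bom and rop are also detected in the backbone.

The payload is a mini-transposon with a total size of 977 bp, carrying a chloramphenicol acetyltransferase (cat, CmR) gene as its cargo. The automated feature table annotates only the cat coding sequence. It does not mark the transposon left and right end sequences that would be expected to bracket the cargo, nor any dedicated promoter for cat, so their exact positions cannot be stated from the record. The plasmid encodes no transposase, Cas proteins or guide RNA, so these components would have to be supplied from separate constructs. In that setting, the RNA-guided machinery mobilises the mini-transposon from pDonor and inserts it at a target site specified by the guide RNA. The CmR cargo then acts as a marker within the integrated DNA. The construct is therefore suited to studying and applying RNA-guided DNA integration in bacteria.
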