Features (pLannotate 1.2.2; 11 found; start..end, strand, type, name):
      1..589     +  rep_origin     ori: high-copy-number ColE1/pMB1/pBR322/pUC origin of replication
    772..864     +  CDS            lacI (fragment): lac repressor; lacI; The lac repressor binds to the lac operator to inhibit transcription in E. coli. This inhibition can be relieved by adding lactose or isopropyl-β-D-thiogalactopyranoside (IPTG).
    877..898     +  protein_bind   CAP binding site: CAP binding activates transcription in the presence of cAMP. E. coli catabolite activator protein
    913..943     +  promoter       lac promoter: promoter for the E. coli lac operon
    951..967     +  protein_bind   lac operator: The lac repressor binds to the lac operator to inhibit transcription in E. coli. This inhibition can be relieved by adding lactose or isopropyl-β-D-thiogalactopyranoside (IPTG). lac repressor encoded by lacI
   1146..1802    +  CDS            cat: CAT_ECOLX - Experimental evidence at protein level: Swiss-Prot protein existence level 1. This enzyme is an effector of chloramphenicol resistance in bacteria. From Escherichia coli. This protein is used as a marker in many commonly used cloning vectors, such as pACYC184.
   2001..2158    +  CDS            lacZα (fragment): LacZα fragment of β-galactosidase; lacZ fragment
   2164..2263    -  misc_feature   bom (fragment): basis of mobility region from pBR322
   2365..2400    -  CDS            rop (fragment): Rop protein, which maintains plasmids at low copy number; rop
   2495..2599    +  promoter       AmpR promoter: bla
   2600..3460    +  CDS            AmpR: β-lactamase; bla; confers resistance to ampicillin, carbenicillin, and related antibiotics
>Addgene plasmid #130634 | pSL0527 (pDonor) | addgene full sequence | sequence record 255649 | Addgene NGS Result
TTGAGATCCTTTTTTTCTGCGCGTAATCTGCTGCTTGCAAACAAAAAAACCACCGCTACCAGCGGTGGTT
TGTTTGCCGGATCAAGAGCTACCAACTCTTTTTCCGAAGGTAACTGGCTTCAGCAGAGCGCAGATACCAA
ATACTGTTCTTCTAGTGTAGCCGTAGTTAGGCCACCACTTCAAGAACTCTGTAGCACCGCCTACATACCT
CGCTCTGCTAATCCTGTTACCAGTGGCTGCTGCCAGTGGCGATAAGTCGTGTCTTACCGGGTTGGACTCA
AGACGATAGTTACCGGATAAGGCGCAGCGGTCGGGCTGAACGGGGGGTTCGTGCACACAGCCCAGCTTGG
AGCGAACGACCTACACCGAACTGAGATACCTACAGCGTGAGCTATGAGAAAGCGCCACGCTTCCCGAAGG
GAGAAAGGCGGACAGGTATCCGGTAAGCGGCAGGGTCGGAACAGGAGAGCGCACGAGGGAGCTTCCAGGG
GGAAACGCCTGGTATCTTTATAGTCCTGTCGGGTTTCGCCACCTCTGACTTGAGCGTCGATTTTTGTGAT
GCTCGTCAGGGGGGCGGAGCCTATGGAAAAACGCCAGCAACGCGGCCTTTTTACGGTTCCTGGCCTTTTG
CTGGCCTTTTGCTCACATGTTCTTTCCTGCGTTATCCCCTGATTCTGTGGATAACCGTATTACCGCCTTT
GAGTGAGCTGATACCGCTCGCCGCAGCCGAACGACCGAGCGCAGCGAGTCAGTGAGCGAGGAAGCGGAAG
AGCGCCCAATACGCAAACCGCCTCTCCCCGCGCGTTGGCCGATTCATTAATGCAGCTGGCACGACAGGTT
TCCCGACTGGAAAGCGGGCAGTGAGCGCAACGCAATTAATGTGAGTTAGCTCACTCATTAGGCACCCCAG
GCTTTACACTTTATGCTTCCGGCTCGTATGTTGTGTGGAATTGTGAGCGGATAACAATTTCACACAGGAA
ACAGCTATGACCATGATTACGCCAAGCTTTGTTGATACAACCATAAAATGATAATTACACCCATAAATTG
ATAATTATCACACCCATAAATTGATATTGCCTCTTCATGGTCTAAACTTCAGTAAGTTTACGACATTTTC
ATGAAGAGGTCATTTCCGGGGATCCATGGAGAAAAAAATCACTGGATATACCACCGTTGATATATCCCAA
TGGCATCGTAAAGAACATTTTGAGGCATTTCAGTCAGTTGCTCAATGTACCTATAACCAGACCGTTCAGC
TGGATATTACGGCCTTTTTAAAGACCGTAAAGAAAAATAAGCACAAGTTTTATCCGGCCTTTATTCACAT
TCTTGCCCGCCTGATGAATGCTCATCCGGAGTTCCGTATGGCAATGAAAGACGGTGAGCTGGTGATATGG
GATAGTGTTCACCCTTGTTACACCGTTTTCCATGAGCAAACTGAAACGTTTTCATCGCTCTGGAGTGAAT
ACCACGACGATTTCCGGCAGTTTCTACACATATATTCGCAAGATGTGGCGTGTTACGGTGAAAACCTGGC
CTATTTCCCTAAAGGGTTTATTGAGAATATGTTTTTCGTCTCAGCCAATCCCTGGGTGAGTTTCACCAGT
TTTGATTTAAACGTGGCCAATATGGACAACTTCTTCGCCCCCGTTTTCACTATGGGCAAATATTATACGC
AAGGCGACAAGGTGCTGATGCCGCTGGCGATTCAGGTTCATCATGCCGTTTGTGATGGCTTCCATGTCGG
CAGAATGCTTAATGAATTACAACAGTACTGCGATGAGTGGCAGGGCGGGGCGTAATTTTTTTAAGGCAGT
TATTGGTGCCCTTCTAGAGTCCTTACTGCAGTAGTTTTGCTGAAATACTCGATTCACAAAAATATCAACT
TATGGTTGTTTTGTGAGATATCAATATATGGTTGTTTTGTGGTTAAGTTGCTGATTATAAATAATTATTA
AATATCACTTTATGGTTGCATCAACAGGTACCGAGCTCGAATTCACTGGCCGTCGTTTTACAACGTCGTG
ACTGGGAAAACCCTGGCGTTACCCAACTTAATCGCCTTGCAGCACATCCCCCTTTCGCCAGCTGGCGTAA
TAGCGAAGAGGCCCGCACCGATCGCCCTTCCCAACAGTTGCGCAGCCTGAATGGCGAATGGCGCCTGATG
CGGTATTTTCTCCTTACGCATCTGTGCGGTATTTCACACCGCATATGGTGCACTCTCAGTACAATCTGCT
CTGATGCCGCATAGTTAAGCCAGCCCCGACACCCGCCAACACCCGCTGACGCGCCCTGACGGGCTTGTCT
GCTCCCGGCATCCGCTTACAGACAAGCTGTGACCGTCTCCGGGAGCTGCATGTGTCAGAGGTTTTCACCG
TCATCACCGAAACGCGCGAGACGAAAGGGCCTCGTGATACGCCTATTTTTATAGGTTAATGTCATGATAA
TAATGGTTTCTTAGACGTCAGGTGGCACTTTTCGGGGAAATGTGCGCGGAACCCCTATTTGTTTATTTTT
CTAAATACATTCAAATATGTATCCGCTCATGAGACAATAACCCTGATAAATGCTTCAATAATATTGAAAA
AGGAAGAGTATGAGTATTCAACATTTCCGTGTCGCCCTTATTCCCTTTTTTGCGGCATTTTGCCTTCCTG
TTTTTGCTCACCCAGAAACGCTGGTGAAAGTAAAAGATGCTGAAGATCAGTTGGGTGCACGAGTGGGTTA
CATCGAACTGGATCTCAACAGCGGTAAGATCCTTGAGAGTTTTCGCCCCGAAGAACGTTTTCCAATGATG
AGCACTTTTAAAGTTCTGCTATGTGGCGCGGTATTATCCCGTATTGACGCCGGGCAAGAGCAACTCGGTC
GCCGCATACACTATTCTCAGAATGACTTGGTTGAGTACTCACCAGTCACAGAAAAGCATCTTACGGATGG
CATGACAGTAAGAGAATTATGCAGTGCTGCCATAACCATGAGTGATAACACTGCGGCCAACTTACTTCTG
ACAACGATCGGAGGACCGAAGGAGCTAACCGCTTTTTTGCACAACATGGGGGATCATGTAACTCGCCTTG
ATCGTTGGGAACCGGAGCTGAATGAAGCCATACCAAACGACGAGCGTGACACCACGATGCCTGTAGCAAT
GGCAACAACGTTGCGCAAACTATTAACTGGCGAACTACTTACTCTAGCTTCCCGGCAACAATTAATAGAC
TGGATGGAGGCGGATAAAGTTGCAGGACCACTTCTGCGCTCGGCCCTTCCGGCTGGCTGGTTTATTGCTG
ATAAATCTGGAGCCGGTGAGCGTGGGTCTCGCGGTATCATTGCAGCACTGGGGCCAGATGGTAAGCCCTC
CCGTATCGTAGTTATCTACACGACGGGGAGTCAGGCAACTATGGATGAACGAAATAGACAGATCGCTGAG
ATAGGTGCCTCACTGATTAAGCATTGGTAACTGTCAGACCAAGTTTACTCATATATACTTTAGATTGATT
TAAAACTTCATTTTTAATTTAAAAGGATCTAGGTGAAGATCCTTTTTGATAATCTCATGACCAAAATCCC
TTAACGTGAGTTTTCGTTCCACTGAGCGTCAGACCCCGTAGAAAAGATCAAAGGATCTTC
